Addgene plasmid #47779: RH4-bio
Purpose: Expresses enzymatically monobiotinylated partial RH4 ectodomain with no N-linked glycans upon cotransfection with BirA in mammalian cells. Contains a C-terminal rat Cd4 d3+4 tag.
Depositing lab: Gavin Wright. Depositing organization: Wellcome Sanger Institute. Publication: A library of functional recombinant cell surface and secreted Plasmodium falciparum merozoite proteins. Crosnier C, Wanaguru M, McDade B, Osier FH, Marsh K, Rayner JC, Wright GJ. Mol Cell Proteomics. 2013 Sep 16. 10.1074/mcp.O113.028357 PubMed 24043421.
Backbone
  Vector backbone: pTT3
  Backbone manufacturer: Yves Durocher, NRC
  Backbone size w/o insert (bp): 6633
  Total vector size (bp): 9999
  Vector type: Mammalian Expression
Growth in bacteria
  Bacterial resistance: Ampicillin, 100 μg/mL
  Growth temperature: 37°C
  Growth strain: DH5alpha
  Copy number: High Copy
Gene/Insert
  Gene/Insert name: Codon-optimised RH4 (partial) (alt name: RBP4)
  Species: Synthetic; Plasmodium falciparum
  Insert size (bp): 3366
  Mutation: Exogenous signal peptide of mouse origin, changed Threonine52, Serine120, Threonine156, Threonine181, Serine270, Serine413, Serine427, Serine454, Threonine506, Threonine555, Threonine664Threonine680, Serine740, Threonine854, Threonine966, Serine991, Threonine1003, Threonine1006, Serine1123 and Serine1130 to Alanine residues
  Promoter: CMV
  Tag / fusion protein: rat Cd4 d3+4 (C terminal on backbone); enzymatic biotinylation sequence (C terminal on backbone)
  Cloning method: Restriction Enzyme; 5′ cloning site NotI (not destroyed); 3′ cloning site AscI (not destroyed)
  Sequencing primers: 5′ CMV-fwd
Resource information
  A portion of this plasmid was derived from a plasmid made by: pTT3 was obtained under an MTA from Yves Durocher, National Research Council of Canada- Biotechnology Research Institute
Terms and licenses: Academic/Nonprofit Terms; Industry Terms: Not Available to Industry
How to cite: RH4-bio was a gift from Gavin Wright (Addgene plasmid # 47779 ; http://n2t.net/addgene:47779 ; RRID:Addgene_47779)
