[The description below was written by a language model from this plasmid's Addgene catalogue record and pLannotate feature annotations shown in this document.]
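Description:
RH4-bio is a mammalian expression plasmid of 9,999 bp built on the pTT3 backbone, designed for transient production of a secreted, soluble fragment of the Plasmodium falciparum merozoite protein RH4 (also called RBP4). It is propagated in E. coli through a high-copy ColE1/pUC-type origin with ampicillin selection (AmpR under its own bla promoter). The backbone also carries an Epstein-Barr virus oriP fragment, which supports episomal maintenance in cells that supply EBNA1. Small lac and tet regulatory remnants near the end of the sequence appear to be backbone leftovers.

Expression is driven by the CMV immediate early enhancer and promoter, followed by adenovirus-derived leader and splice elements and a chimeric intron fragment. The short reverse-strand hit to adenoviral terminal protein most likely reflects this leader region rather than a functional coding sequence. The open reading frame begins with an exogenous mouse immunoglobulin heavy chain signal sequence that directs secretion. It continues into a 3,366 bp codon-optimised synthetic partial RH4 ectodomain cloned between NotI and AscI sites, a region the feature table leaves unannotated. Twenty serine or threonine residues were changed to alanine, in line with the stated absence of N-linked glycans on the product. Downstream, the backbone supplies rat Cd4 domains 3 and 4 as a C-terminal tag and then an enzymatic biotinylation sequence, which is recorded in the catalogue but not annotated. A rabbit β-globin polyadenylation signal ends the transcript.

When cotransfected with BirA, the plasmid yields monobiotinylated RH4 ectodomain. The construct belongs to a library of recombinant merozoite surface and secreted proteins.
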