Features (pLannotate 1.2.2; 18 found; start..end, strand, type, name):
    154..533     +  enhancer       CMV enhancer: human cytomegalovirus immediate early enhancer
    535..734     +  promoter       CMV promoter: human cytomegalovirus (CMV) immediate early promoter
    802..840     +  misc_feature   Ad SA (fragment): adenovirus major late transcript splice acceptor (Friedrich and Soriano, 1991)
    873..1082    -  CDS            PTP (fragment): TERM_ADE02 - Experimental evidence at protein level: Swiss-Prot protein existence level 1. Protein covalently bound to the viral DNA that acts as a primer for viral genomic replication by DNA strand displacement. Assembles on the viral origin of replication in an initiation complex with viral polymerase, DBP, host NFIA and host POU2F1/OCT1. During initiation, the polymerase covalently couples the first dCTP with Ser- 580 of pTP. The terminal protein stimulates the template activity over 20 fold compared to protein-free templates. Neo-synthesized viral genomes are linked to two preterminal prot
   1113..1202    +  intron         chimeric intron (fragment): chimera between introns from adenovirus and immunoglobulin heavy chain genes
   1221..1267    +  CDS            IgH signal sequence (fragment): signal sequence from the mouse immunoglobulin heavy chain variable region
   4713..5273    +  CDS            Cd4 (fragment): CD4_RAT - Experimental evidence at protein level: Swiss-Prot protein existence level 1. Integral membrane glycoprotein that plays an essential role in the immune response and serves multiple functions in responses against both external and internal offenses. In T-cells, functions primarily as a coreceptor for MHC class II molecule:peptide complex. The antigens presented by class II peptides are derived from extracellular proteins while class I peptides are derived from cytosolic proteins. Interacts simultaneously with the T-cell receptor (TCR) and the MHC class II presented by antigen presenti
   5379..5434    +  polyA_signal   β-globin poly(A) signal: rabbit β-globin polyadenylation signal (Gil and Proudfoot, 1987)
   5948..7629    -  rep_origin     oriP (fragment): Epstein-Barr virus oriP replication origin (Yates et al., 2000)
   7756..7860    +  promoter       AmpR promoter: bla
   7861..8721    +  CDS            AmpR: β-lactamase; bla; confers resistance to ampicillin, carbenicillin, and related antibiotics
   8892..9480    +  rep_origin     ori: high-copy-number ColE1/pMB1/pBR322/pUC origin of replication
   9663..9755    +  CDS            lacI (fragment): lac repressor; lacI; The lac repressor binds to the lac operator to inhibit transcription in E. coli. This inhibition can be relieved by adding lactose or isopropyl-β-D-thiogalactopyranoside (IPTG).
   9768..9789    +  protein_bind   CAP binding site: CAP binding activates transcription in the presence of cAMP. E. coli catabolite activator protein
   9804..9834    +  promoter       lac promoter: promoter for the E. coli lac operon
   9842..9858    +  protein_bind   lac operator: The lac repressor binds to the lac operator to inhibit transcription in E. coli. This inhibition can be relieved by adding lactose or isopropyl-β-D-thiogalactopyranoside (IPTG). lac repressor encoded by lacI
   9928..9944    +  promoter       tet promoter (fragment): E. coli promoter for tetracycline efflux protein gene
   9954..9979    -  CDS            bla(M) (fragment): β-lactamase lacking the signal sequence; bla(M); allows cytosolic expression of β-lactamase
>Addgene plasmid #47779 | RH4-bio | depositor full sequence | sequence record 68798 | RH4-bio sequence 9999 bps
AGATCTATACATTGAATCAATATTGGCAATTAGCCATATTAGTCATTGGTTATATAGCATAAATCAATAT
TGGCTATTGGCCATTGCATACGTTGTATCTATATCATAATATGTACATTTATATTGGCTCATGTCCAATA
TGACCGCCATGTTGACATTGATTATTGACTAGTTATTAATAGTAATCAATTACGGGGTCATTAGTTCATA
GCCCATATATGGAGTTCCGCGTTACATAACTTACGGTAAATGGCCCGCCTGGCTGACCGCCCAACGACCC
CCGCCCATTGACGTCAATAATGACGTATGTTCCCATAGTAACGCCAATAGGGACTTTCCATTGACGTCAA
TGGGTGGAGTATTTACGGTAAACTGCCCACTTGGCAGTACATCAAGTGTATCATATGCCAAGTCCGCCCC
CTATTGACGTCAATGACGGTAAATGGCCCGCCTGGCATTATGCCCAGTACATGACCTTACGGGACTTTCC
TACTTGGCAGTACATCTACGTATTAGTCATCGCTATTACCATGGTGATGCGGTTTTGGCAGTACACCAAT
GGGCGTGGATAGCGGTTTGACTCACGGGGATTTCCAAGTCTCCACCCCATTGACGTCAATGGGAGTTTGT
TTTGGCACCAAAATCAACGGGACTTTCCAAAATGTCGTAATAACCCCGCCCCGTTGACGCAAATGGGCGG
TAGGCGTGTACGGTGGGAGGTCTATATAAGCAGAGCTCGTTTAGTGAACCGTCAGATCCTCACTCTCTTC
CGCATCGCTGTCTGCGAGGGCCAGCTGTTGGGCTCGCGGTTGAGGACAAACTCTTCGCGGTCTTTCCAGT
ACTCTTGGATCGGAAACCCGTCGGCCTCCGAACGGTACTCCGCCACCGAGGGACCTGAGCGAGTCCGCAT
CGACCGGATCGGAAAACCTCTCGAGAAAGGCGTCTAACCAGTCACAGTCGCAAGGTAGGCTGAGCACCGT
GGCGGGCGGCAGCGGGTGGCGGTCGGGGTTGTTTCTGGCGGAGGTGCTGCTGATGATGTAATTAAAGTAG
GCGGTCTTGAGACGGCGGATGGTCGAGGTGAGGTGTGGCAGGCTTGAGATCCAGCTGTTGGGGTGAGTAC
TCCCTCTCAAAAGCGGGCATTACTTCTGCGCTAAGATTGTCAGTTTCCAAAAACGAGGAGGATTTGATAT
TCACCTGGCCCGATCTGGCCATACACTTGAGTGACAATGACATCCACTTTGCCTTTCTCTCCACAGGTGT
CCACTCCCAGGTCCAAGTTTGCCACCATGGAGTTTCAGACCCAGGTACTCATGTCCCTGCTGCTCTGCAT
GTCTGGTGCGGCCGCCATCCCCAGCAAAGAGAAGAAGAACGACCCCGAGGCCGACAGCAAGAACAGCCAG
AACCAGCACGACATCAACAAGGCCCACCACACCAACAACAACTACGACCTGAACATCAAGGACAAGGACG
AGAAGAAGCGGAAGAACGACAACCTGATCAACAATTACGACTACAGCCTGCTGAAGCTGTCCTACAACAA
GAACCAGGACATCTACAAGAATATCCAGAACGGCCAGAAGCTGAAAACCGACATCATCCTGAACAGCTTC
GTGCAGATCAACAGCGCCAACATCCTGATGGACGAGATCGAGAACTACGTGAAGAAGTACACCGAGAGCA
ACCGGATCATGTATCTGCAGTTCAAGTACATCTATCTGCAGAGCCTGAATATCGCCGTGAGCTTCGTGCC
CCCCAACAGCCCCTTCCGGTCCTACTACGACAAGAACCTGAACAAGGACATCAATGAGGCCTGCCACAGC
ATCCAGACCCTGCTGAACAATCTGATCAGCAGCAAGATCATCTTCAAGATGCTGGAAACCACCAAAGAGC
AGATCCTGCTGCTGTGGAACAACAAGAAGATCAGCCAGCAGAACTACAACCAGGAAAATCAGGAAAAGTC
CAAGATGATCGACAGCGAGAACGAGAAGCTGGAAAAGTACACCAACAAGTTCGAGCACAACATCAAGCCC
CACATCGAGGACATCGAGAAGAAAGTGAACGAGTACATCAACAACGCCGACTGCCACCTGACCTGTAGCA
AGTACAAGACCATCATCAACAACTACATCGACGAGATCATCACCACCAACACCAATATCTACGAGAACAA
GTACAATCTGCCCCAGGAACGGATCATCAAGAATTACAACCACAACGGCATCAATAACGACGACAACTTC
ATCGAGTACAATATCCTGAACGCCGACCCCGACCTGAGAAGCCACTTCATCACCCTGCTGGTGTCCCGGA
AGCAGCTGATCTACATCGAGTATATCTACTTCATCAATAAGCACATCGTGAACAAGATCCAGGAAAACTT
CAAGCTGAACCAGAATAAGTACATCCACTTTATCAACAGCAACAATGCCGTGAACGCCGCCAAAGAGTAC
GAGTACATTATCAAGTACTACACCACCTTCAAGTATCTGCAGACACTGAACAAGGCCCTGTACGACAGCA
TCTACAAGCACAAGATCAATAACTACGCCCACAACATCGAGGATCTGATCAACCAGCTGCAGCACAAGAT
TAACAACCTGATGATTATCAGCTTCGACAAGAACAAGGCCAGCGACCTGATGCTGCAGTGCACCAACATC
AAGAAGTATACCGACGACATCTGCCTGAGCATCAAGCCCAAGGCCCTGGAAGTGGAGTACCTGAGAAACA
TCAACAAACACATCAATAAGAACGAGTTCCTCAACAAGTTCATGCAGAACGAGGCCTTCAAGAAGAACAT
CGACGACAAGATCAAAGAGATGAACAACATCTACGATAACATCTACATCATCCTCAAGCAGAAGTTTCTG
AACAAGCTGAATGAGATCATCCAGAACCACAAGAATAAGCAGGAAACCAAGCTGAACACCGCCACCATCC
AGGAACTGCTGCAGCTGCTGAAGGACATTAAAGAGATCCAGACCAAGCAGATCGACACCAAGATCAACAC
CTTCAACATGTACTACAACGACATCCAGCAGATCAAGATCAAGATTAACCAGAACGAGAAAGAAATCAAG
AAGGTGCTGCCCCAGCTGTACATCCCCAAGAACGAGCAGGAATACATCCAGATCTACAAAAACGAGCTGA
AGGACCGGATCAAAGAAACCCAGACAAAGATCAACCTGTTCAAGCAGATTCTGGAACTGAAAGAGAAAGA
GCACTACATCACCAACAAGCACACCTACCTGAACTTCGCCCACAAGACCATTCAGCAGATCCTCCAGCAG
CAGTACAAGAACAACGCCCAGGAAAAGAACACCCTGGCCCAGTTTCTGTACAACGCCGATATCAAGAAAT
ACATCGATGAGCTGATCCCCATCACCCAGCAGATTCAGACCAAGATGTACACCACCAATAACATCGAGCA
CATCAAACAGATCCTGATCAATTACATCCAGGAATGCAAGCCCATCCAGAACATTGCCGAGCACACCATC
TACACCCTGTACCAGGAAATCAAGACCAACCTGGAAAATATCGAGCAGAAAATTATGCAGAATATTCAGC
AGACCACCAACCGGCTGAAGATCAACATCAAAAAGATCTTCGACCAGATCAACCAGAAGTACGACGACCT
GACCAAGAATATCAACCAGATGAACGATGAGAAGATCGGCCTGCGGCAGATGGAAAACAGACTGAAGGGC
AAGTACGAGGAAATTAAGAAGGCCAATCTGCAGGACCGGGACATCAAGTACATTGTGCAGAACAACGACG
CCAATAACAACAACAATAACATCATCATTATCAACGGCAATAACCAGGCCGGCGACTACAATCACATCCT
GTTCGACTACACCCACCTGTGGGACAATGCCCAGTTCACCCGGACCAAAGAGAACATCAATAACCTGAAG
GACAACATCCAGATTAATATCAACAATATCAAGAGCATCATCCGGAATCTGCAGAATGAGCTGAACAACT
ACAACACCCTGAAGTCCAACAGCATCCACATCTACGACAAAATCCACACCCTGGAAGAACTGAAGATCCT
GACCCAGGAAATTAACGATAAGAACGTGATCCGGAAGATCTACGACATCGAGACAATCTACCAGAACGAT
CTGCACAATATCGAGGAAATCATCAAAAATATCGCCAGCATCTACTATAAGATCAATATCCTCAACATCC
TCATCATCTGCATCAAGCAGACCTACAACAATAATAAGGCCATCGAGAGCCTGAAGCTCAAAATCAACAA
CCTGGCCAACTCCGCCCAGGAATATATCAATCAGATCAAGGCCATCCCCACCAATCTGCTGCCCGAGCAC
ATTAAGCAGAAAAGCGTGTCCGAGCTGAATATCTACATGAAGCAGATCTATGACAAGCTGAACGAGCACG
TGATCAATAATCTGTACACCAAGTCCAAGGACAGCCTGCAGTTCTACATCAACGAGAAGAACTACAATAA
CAACCACGACGACCACAACGACGATCACAATGACGTGTACAACGATATCAAAGAGAACGAGATCTATAAG
AACAACAAGCTGTACGAGTGCATCCAGATCAAGAAAGACGTGGACGAGCTGTACAACATCTATGATCAGC
TGTTCAAGAATATCGCCCAGAATTACAATAACCACGCCCTGTCCTTCGTGCACAGCATTAACAACCACAT
GCTGAGTATCTTCCAGGACACCGGCGCGCCGTCGACCTCCATCACGGCCTATAAGAGTGAGGGGGAGTCA
GCGGAGTTCTCCTTCCCACTCAACCTTGGAGAGGAAAGCCTGCAGGGAGAGTTGAGATGGAAGGCAGAGA
AGGCTCCTTCTTCCCAGTCCTGGATCACCTTCTCCCTAAAGAACCAAAAGGTGTCTGTGCAGAAGTCTAC
TAGCAACCCCAAGTTCCAGCTGTCCGAAACGCTCCCACTCACCCTTCAGATACCCCAGGTCTCCCTTCAG
TTTGCTGGTTCTGGCAACCTGACCCTGACTCTGGACAGAGGGATACTGTATCAGGAAGTGAACCTGGTGG
TGATGAAAGTGACTCAGCCCGACAGCAACACTTTGACCTGTGAGGTGATGGGACCCACCTCACCCAAGAT
GAGACTGATCTTGAAGCAGGAGAATCAGGAGGCCAGGGTCTCCAGGCAGGAGAAAGTGATTCAAGTGCAG
GCCCCTGAAGCAGGGGTGTGGCAATGTCTACTGAGTGAAGGTGAAGAGGTCAAGATGGACTCCAAGATCC
AGGTTTTATCCAAAGGGTTGAATTCCGGATCACTGCATCATATTCTGGATGCACAGAAAATGGTGTGGAA
TCATCGTTAAGTCTAGACACGTGATTAATTAAGGATCCCCCGACCTCGACCTCTGGCTAATAAAGGAAAT
TTATTTTCATTGCAATAGTGTGTTGGAATTTTTTGTGTCTCTCACTCGGAAGGACATATGGGAGGGCAAA
TCATTTGGTCGAGATCCCTCGGAGATCTCTAGCTAGAGGATCGATCCCCGCCCCGGACGAACTAAACCTG
ACTACGACATCTCTGCCCCTTCTTCGCGGGGCAGTGCATGTAATCCCTTCAGTTGGTTGGTACAACTTGC
CAACTGGGCCCTGTTCCACATGTGACACGGGGGGGGACCAAACACAAAGGGGTTCTCTGACTGTAGTTGA
CATCCTTATAAATGGATGTGCACATTTGCCAACACTGAGTGGCTTTCATCCTGGAGCAGACTTTGCAGTC
TGTGGACTGCAACACAACATTGCCTTTATGTGTAACTCTTGGCTGAAGCTCTTACACCAATGCTGGGGGA
CATGTACCTCCCAGGGGCCCAGGAAGACTACGGGAGGCTACACCAACGTCAATCAGAGGGGCCTGTGTAG
CTACCGATAAGCGGACCCTCAAGAGGGCATTAGCAATAGTGTTTATAAGGCCCCCTTGTTAACCCTAAAC
GGGTAGCATATGCTTCCCGGGTAGTAGTATATACTATCCAGACTAACCCTAATTCAATAGCATATGTTAC
CCAACGGGAAGCATATGCTATCGAATTAGGGTTAGTAAAAGGGTCCTAAGGAACAGCGATATCTCCCACC
CCATGAGCTGTCACGGTTTTATTTACATGGGGTCAGGATTCCACGAGGGTAGTGAACCATTTTAGTCACA
AGGGCAGTGGCTGAAGATCAAGGAGCGGGCAGTGAACTCTCCTGAATCTTCGCCTGCTTCTTCATTCTCC
TTCGTTTAGCTAATAGAATAACTGCTGAGTTGTGAACAGTAAGGTGTATGTGAGGTGCTCGAAAACAAGG
TTTCAGGTGACGCCCCCAGAATAAAATTTGGACGGGGGGTTCAGTGGTGGCATTGTGCTATGACACCAAT
ATAACCCTCACAAACCCCTTGGGCAATAAATACTAGTGTAGGAATGAAACATTCTGAATATCTTTAACAA
TAGAAATCCATGGGGTGGGGACAAGCCGTAAAGACTGGATGTCCATCTCACACGAATTTATGGCTATGGG
CAACACATAATCCTAGTGCAATATGATACTGGGGTTATTAAGATGTGTCCCAGGCAGGGACCAAGACAGG
TGAACCATGTTGTTACACTCTATTTGTAACAAGGGGAAAGAGAGTGGACGCCGACAGCAGCGGACTCCAC
TGGTTGTCTCTAACACCCCCGAAAATTAAACGGGGCTCCACGCCAATGGGGCCCATAAACAAAGACAAGT
GGCCACTCTTTTTTTTGAAATTGTGGAGTGGGGGCACGCGTCAGCCCCCACACGCCGCCCTGCGGTTTTG
GACTGTAAAATAAGGGTGTAATAACTTGGCTGATTGTAACCCCGCTAACCACTGCGGTCAAACCACTTGC
CCACAAAACCACTAATGGCACCCCGGGGAATACCTGCATAAGTAGGTGGGCGGGCCAAGATAGGGGCGCG
ATTGCTGCGATCTGGAGGACAAATTACACACACTTGCGCCTGAGCGCCAAGCACAGGGTTGTTGGTCCTC
ATATTCACGAGGTCGCTGAGAGCACGGTGGGCTAATGTTGCCATGGGTAGCATATACTACCCAAATATCT
GGATAGCATATGCTATCCTAATCTATATCTGGGTAGCATAGGCTATCCTAATCTATATCTGGGTAGCATA
TGCTATCCTAATCTATATCTGGGTAGTATATGCTATCCTAATTTATATCTGGGTAGCATAGGCTATCCTA
ATCTATATCTGGGTAGCATATGCTATCCTAATCTATATCTGGGTAGTATATGCTATCCTAATCTGTATCC
GGGTAGCATATGCTATCCTAATAGAGATTAGGGTAGTATATGCTATCCTAATTTATATCTGGGTAGCATA
TACTACCCAAATATCTGGATAGCATATGCTATCCTAATCTATATCTGGGTAGCATATGCTATCCTAATCT
ATATCTGGGTAGCATAGGCTATCCTAATCTATATCTGGGTAGCATATGCTATCCTAATCTATATCTGGGT
AGTATATGCTATCCTAATTTATATCTGGGTAGCATAGGCTATCCTAATCTATATCTGGGTAGCATATGCT
ATCCTAATCTATATCTGGGTAGTATATGCTATCCTAATCTGTATCCGGGTAGCATATGCTATCCTCATGA
TAAGCTGTCAAACATGAGAATTTTCTTGAAGACGAAAGGGCCTCGTGATACGCCTATTTTTATAGGTTAA
TGTCATGATAATAATGGTTTCTTAGACGTCAGGTGGCACTTTTCGGGGAAATGTGCGCGGAACCCCTATT
TGTTTATTTTTCTAAATACATTCAAATATGTATCCGCTCATGAGACAATAACCCTGATAAATGCTTCAAT
AATATTGAAAAAGGAAGAGTATGAGTATTCAACATTTCCGTGTCGCCCTTATTCCCTTTTTTGCGGCATT
TTGCCTTCCTGTTTTTGCTCACCCAGAAACGCTGGTGAAAGTAAAAGATGCTGAAGATCAGTTGGGTGCA
CGAGTGGGTTACATCGAACTGGATCTCAACAGCGGTAAGATCCTTGAGAGTTTTCGCCCCGAAGAACGTT
TTCCAATGATGAGCACTTTTAAAGTTCTGCTATGTGGCGCGGTATTATCCCGTGTTGACGCCGGGCAAGA
GCAACTCGGTCGCCGCATACACTATTCTCAGAATGACTTGGTTGAGTACTCACCAGTCACAGAAAAGCAT
CTTACGGATGGCATGACAGTAAGAGAATTATGCAGTGCTGCCATAACCATGAGTGATAACACTGCGGCCA
ACTTACTTCTGACAACGATCGGAGGACCGAAGGAGCTAACCGCTTTTTTGCACAACATGGGGGATCATGT
AACTCGCCTTGATCGTTGGGAACCGGAGCTGAATGAAGCCATACCAAACGACGAGCGTGACACCACGATG
CCTGCAGCAATGGCAACAACGTTGCGCAAACTATTAACTGGCGAACTACTTACTCTAGCTTCCCGGCAAC
AATTAATAGACTGGATGGAGGCGGATAAAGTTGCAGGACCACTTCTGCGCTCGGCCCTTCCGGCTGGCTG
GTTTATTGCTGATAAATCTGGAGCCGGTGAGCGTGGGTCTCGCGGTATCATTGCAGCACTGGGGCCAGAT
GGTAAGCCCTCCCGTATCGTAGTTATCTACACGACGGGGAGTCAGGCAACTATGGATGAACGAAATAGAC
AGATCGCTGAGATAGGTGCCTCACTGATTAAGCATTGGTAACTGTCAGACCAAGTTTACTCATATATACT
TTAGATTGATTTAAAACTTCATTTTTAATTTAAAAGGATCTAGGTGAAGATCCTTTTTGATAATCTCATG
ACCAAAATCCCTTAACGTGAGTTTTCGTTCCACTGAGCGTCAGACCCCGTAGAAAAGATCAAAGGATCTT
CTTGAGATCCTTTTTTTCTGCGCGTAATCTGCTGCTTGCAAACAAAAAAACCACCGCTACCAGCGGTGGT
TTGTTTGCCGGATCAAGAGCTACCAACTCTTTTTCCGAAGGTAACTGGCTTCAGCAGAGCGCAGATACCA
AATACTGTTCTTCTAGTGTAGCCGTAGTTAGGCCACCACTTCAAGAACTCTGTAGCACCGCCTACATACC
TCGCTCTGCTAATCCTGTTACCAGTGGCTGCTGCCAGTGGCGATAAGTCGTGTCTTACCGGGTTGGACTC
AAGACGATAGTTACCGGATAAGGCGCAGCGGTCGGGCTGAACGGGGGGTTCGTGCACACAGCCCAGCTTG
GAGCGAACGACCTACACCGAACTGAGATACCTACAGCGTGAGCTATGAGAAAGCGCCACGCTTCCCGAAG
GGAGAAAGGCGGACAGGTATCCGGTAAGCGGCAGGGTCGGAACAGGAGAGCGCACGAGGGAGCTTCCAGG
GGGAAACGCCTGGTATCTTTATAGTCCTGTCGGGTTTCGCCACCTCTGACTTGAGCGTCGATTTTTGTGA
TGCTCGTCAGGGGGGCGGAGCCTATGGAAAAACGCCAGCAACGCGGCCTTTTTACGGTTCCTGGCCTTTT
GCTGGCCTTTTGCTCACATGTTCTTTCCTGCGTTATCCCCTGATTCTGTGGATAACCGTATTACCGCCTT
TGAGTGAGCTGATACCGCTCGCCGCAGCCGAACGACCGAGCGCAGCGAGTCAGTGAGCGAGGAAGCGGAA
GAGCGCCCAATACGCAAACCGCCTCTCCCCGCGCGTTGGCCGATTCATTAATGCAGCTGGCACGACAGGT
TTCCCGACTGGAAAGCGGGCAGTGAGCGCAACGCAATTAATGTGAGTTAGCTCACTCATTAGGCACCCCA
GGCTTTACACTTTATGCTTCCGGCTCGTATGTTGTGTGGAATTGTGAGCGGATAACAATTTCACACAGGA
AACAGCTATGACCATGATTACGCCAAGCTCTAGCTAGAGGTCGACCAATTCTCATGTTTGACAGCTTATC
ATCGCAGATCCGGGCAACGTTGTTGCCATTGCTGCAGGCGCAGAACTGGTAGGTATGGA
