>Addgene plasmid #47779 | RH4-bio | addgene partial sequence | sequence record 71152 | CMV-F 5'-CGCAAATGGGCGGTAGGCGTG-3'
GAACCGTCAGATCCTCACTCTCTTCCGCATCGCTGTCTGCGAGGGCCAGCTGTTGGGCTCGCGGTTGAGG
ACAAACTCTTCGCGGTCTTTCCAGTACTCTTGGATCGGAAACCCGTCGGCCTCCGAACGGTACTCCGCCA
CCGAGGGACCTGAGCGAGTCCGCATCGACCGGATCGGAAAACCTCTCGAGAAAGGCGTCTAACCAGTCAC
AGTCGCAAGGTAGGCTGAGCACCGTGGCGGGCGGCAGCGGGTGGCGGTCGGGGTTGTTTCTGGCGGAGGT
GCTGCTGATGATGTAATTAAAGTAGGCGGTCTTGAGACGGCGGATGGTCGAGGTGAGGTGTGGCAGGCTT
GAGATCCAGCTGTTGGGGTGAGTACTCCCTCTCAAAAGCGGGCATTACTTCTGCGCTAAGATTGTCAGTT
TCCAAAAACGAGGAGGATTTGATATTCACCTGGCCCGATCTGGCCATACACTTGAGTGACAATGACATCC
ACTTTGCCTTTCTCTCCACAGGTGTCCACTCCCAGGTCCAAGTTTGCCACCATGGAGTTTCAGACCCAGG
TACTCATGTCCCTGCTGCTCTGCATGTCTGGTGCGGCCGCCATCCCCAGCAAAGAGAAGAAGAACGACCC
CGAGGCCGACAGCAAGAACAGCCAGAACCAGCACGACATCAACAAGGCCCACCACACCAACAACAACTAC
GACCTGAACATCAAGGACAAGGACGAGAAGAAGCGGAAGAACGACAACCTGATCAACAATTACGACTACA
GCCTGCTGAAGCTGTCCTACAACAAGAACCAGGACATCTACAAGAATATCCAGAACGGCCAGAAGCTGAA
AACCGACATCATCCTGAACAGCTTCGTGCAGATCAACAGCG
