>Addgene plasmid #47779 | RH4-bio | addgene partial sequence | sequence record 71434 | CMV-F 5'-CGCAAATGGGCGGTAGGCGTG-3'
GTTTAGTGAACCGTCAGATCCTCACTCTCTTCCGCATCGCTGTCTGCGAGGGCCAGCTGTTGGGCTCGCG
GTTGAGGACAAACTCTTCGCGGTCTTTCCAGTACTCTTGGATCGGAAACCCGTCGGCCTCCGAACGGTAC
TCCGCCACCGAGGGACCTGAGCGAGTCCGCATCGACCGGATCGGAAAACCTCTCGAGAAAGGCGTCTAAC
CAGTCACAGTCGCAAGGTAGGCTGAGCACCGTGGCGGGCGGCAGCGGGTGGCGGTCGGGGTTGTTTCTGG
CGGAGGTGCTGCTGATGATGTAATTAAAGTAGGCGGTCTTGAGACGGCGGATGGTCGAGGTGAGGTGTGG
CAGGCTTGAGATCCAGCTGTTGGGGTGAGTACTCCCTCTCAAAAGCGGGCATTACTTCTGCGCTAAGATT
GTCAGTTTCCAAAAACGAGGAGGATTTGATATTCACCTGGCCCGATCTGGCCATACACTTGAGTGACAAT
GACATCCACTTTGCCTTTCTCTCCACAGGTGTCCACTCCCAGGTCCAAGTTTGCCACCATGGAGTTTCAG
ACCCAGGTACTCATGTCCCTGCTGCTCTGCATGTCTGGTGCGGCCGCCATCCCCAGCAAAGAGAAGAAGA
ACGACCCCGAGGCCGACAGCAAGAACAGCCAGAACCAGCACGACATCAACAAGGCCCACCACACCAACAA
CAACTACGACCTGAACATCAAGGACAAGGACGAGAAGAAGCGGAAGAACGACAACCTGATCAACAATTAC
GACTACAGCCTGCTGAAGCTGTCCTACAACAAGAACCAGGACATCTACAAGAATATCCAGAACGGCCAGA
AGCTGAAAACCGACATCATCCTGAACAGCTTCGTGCAGATCAACAGCGCCAACATCCTGATGGACGAGAT
CGAGAACTACGTGAA
