>Addgene plasmid #47779 | RH4-bio | addgene partial sequence | sequence record 72232 | rCd4-R 5'-TCCCTGCAGGCTTTCCTCTCCAAGGTTGAG-3'
CCCTCACTCTTATAGGCCGTGATGGAGGTCGACGGCGCGCCGGTGTCCTGGAAGATACTCAGCATGTGGT
TGTTAATGCTGTGCACGAAGGACAGGGCGTGGTTATTGTAATTCTGGGCGATATTCTTGAACAGCTGATC
ATAGATGTTGTACAGCTCGTCCACGTCTTTCTTGATCTGGATGCACTCGTACAGCTTGTTGTTCTTATAG
ATCTCGTTCTCTTTGATATCGTTGTACACGTCATTGTGATCGTCGTTGTGGTCGTCGTGGTTGTTATTGT
AGTTCTTCTCGTTGATGTAGAACTGCAGGCTGTCCTTGGACTTGGTGTACAGATTATTGATCACGTGCTC
GTTCAGCTTGTCATAGATCTGCTTCATGTAGATATTCAGCTCGGACACGCTTTTCTGCTTAATGTGCTCG
GGCAGCAGATTGGTGGGGATGGCCTTGATCTGATTGATATATTCCTGGGCGGAGTTGGCCAGGTTGTTGA
TTTTGAGCTTCAGGCTCTCGATGGCCTTATTATTGTTGTAGGTCTGCTTGATGCAGATGATGAGGATGTT
GAGGATATTGATCTTATAGTAGATGCTGGCGATATTTTTGATGATTTCCTCGATATTGTGCAGATCGTTC
TGGTAGATTGTCTCGATGTCGTAGATCTTCCGGATCACGTTCTTATCGTTAATTTCCTGGGTCAGGATCT
TCAGTTCTTCCAGGGTGTGGATTTTGTCGTAGATGTGGATGCTGTTGGACTTCAGGGTGTTGTAGTTGTT
CAGCTCATTCTGCAGATTCCGGATGATGCTCTTGATATTGTTGATATTAATCTGGATGTTGTCCTTCAGG
TTATTGATGTTCTCTTTGGTCCGGGTGAACTGG
